>Addgene plasmid #168953 | pEntry_HCoV-229E-nsp4 | addgene full sequence | sequence record 479303 | Addgene NGS Result
GATACCTACAGCGTGAGCTATGAGAAAGCGCCACGCTTCCCGAAGGGAGAAAGGCGGACAGGTATCCGGT
AAGCGGCAGGGTCGGAACAGGAGAGCGCACGAGGGAGCTTCCAGGGGGAAACGCCTGGTATCTTTATAGT
CCTGTCGGGTTTCGCCACCTCTGACTTGAGCGTCGATTTTTGTGATGCTCGTCAGGGGGGCGGAGCCTAT
GGAAAAACGCCAGCAACGCGGCCTTTTTACGGTTCCTGGCCTTTTGCTGGCCTTTTGCTCACATGTTCTT
TCCTGCGTTATCCCCTGATTCTGTGGATAACCGTATTACCGCCTTTGAGTGAGCTGATACCGCTCGCCGC
AGCCGAACGACCGAGCGCAGCGAGTCAGTGAGCGAGGAAGCGGAAGAGCGCCCAATACGCAAACCGCCTC
TCCCCGCGCGTTGGCCGATTCATTAATGCAGCTGGCACGACAGGTTTCCCGACTGGAAAGCGGGCAGTGA
GCGCAACGCAATTAATACGCGTACCGCTAGCCAGGAAGAGTTTGTAGAAACGCAAAAAGGCCATCCGTCA
GGATGGCCTTCTGCTTAGTTTGATGCCTGGCAGTTTATGGCGGGCGTCCTGCCCGCCACCCTCCGGGCCG
TTGCTTCACAACGTTCAAATCCGCTCCCGGCGGATTTGTCCTACTCAGGAGAGCGTTCACCGACAAACAA
CAGATAAAACGAAAGGCCCAGTCTTCCGACTGAGCCTTTCGTTTTATTTGATGCCTGGCAGTTCCCTACT
CTCGCGTTAACGCTAGCATGGATGTTTTCCCAGTCACGACGTTGTAAAACGACGGCCAGTCTTAAGCTCG
GGCCCCAAATAATGATTTTATTTTGACTGATAGTGACCTGTTCGTTGCAACAAATTGATGAGCAATGCTT
TTTTATAATGCCAACTTTGTACAAAAAAGCAGAAGGGCCGTCAAGGCCAGGATCCATGGGATCCGGTGAT
GCTGGCCATTCATTAACATGGCTGTGGCTACTGTGTGGTCTTGTGTGTTTGATTCAATTCTACTTGTGCT
TTTTCATGCCCTATTTTATGTACGATATCGTGAGTAGTTTTGAGGGTTATGATTTTAAGTATATAGAAAA
TGGTCAGTTGAAGAATTTTGAAGCGCCACTTAAATGCGTCAGAAACGTTTTTGAAAACTTTGAGGACTGG
CATTATGCTAAGTTTGGCTTCACACCTTTAAACAAGCAAAGCTGTCCTATTGTAGTTGGAGTTTCTGAAA
TTGTTAATACTGTCGCTGGCATTCCATCTAATGTGTATCTTGTTGGTAAAACTTTAATTTTTACACTACA
AGCTGCTTTTGGTAATGCTGGTGTTTGTTATGACATTTTTGGAGTCACAACACCTGAAAAGTGCATTTTT
ACTTCTGCTTGTACTAGATTAGAAGGTTTGGGTGGTAACAATGTTTATTGTTATAACACAGCGCTTATGG
AAGGTTCTTTGCCTTACAGTTCAATACAAGCTAATGCATATTATAAATATGACAATGGCAATTTTATTAA
GTTGCCAGAAGTTATTGCACAAGGCTTTGGTTTTAGAACAGTGCGTACTATTGCCACCAAATACTGCCGC
GTAGGTGAATGTGTTGAATCCAATGCAGGTGTGTGTTTTGGCTTTGACAAGTGGTTTGTTAACGATGGAC
GTGTTGCCAATGGTTACGTTTGTGGTACTGGTTTGTGGAACCTTGTATTTAACATACTTTCCATGTTTTC
ATCTTCATTCTCTGTTGCTGCAATGTCAGGTCAAATTTTACTTAATTGTGCATTAGGTGCTTTTGCTATT
TTTTGTTGTTTTCTTGTGACAAAGTTTAGACGCATGTTTGGTGACCTTTCTGTAGGTGTTTGCACTGTTG
TTGTGGCTGTTTTGCTTAACAATGTCTCTTACATTGTAACTCAGAATTTAGTAACAATGATTGCTTATGC
CATATTGTATTTCTTTGCTACTAGAAGCTTACGCTATGCATGGATTTGGTGTGCTGCATATTTAATTGCG
TATATTTCTTTTGCTCCATGGTGGTTGTGTGCTTGGTACTTTCTTGCTATGTTGACAGGTTTGTTACCTA
GTTTGCTGAAGCTTAAAGTTTCGACAAATCTTTTCGAAGGTGACAAATTTGTAGGTACATTTGAAAGTGC
TGCTGCAGGAACATTTGTCATTGACATGCGTTCTTATGAGAAACTTGCTAATAGCATCTCTCCAGAAAAG
TTGAAAAGTTATGCTGCTAGCTATAATAGATATAAGTACTATAGTGGTAATGCAAATGAAGCTGATTACC
GTTGCGCTTGTTATGCCTATTTAGCAAAAGCAATGTTGGACTTTTCGCGTGATCATAATGACATCTTGTA
CACACCTCCGACTGTCAGTTATGGTTCTACATTACAGCTTAATTAAGACGCGATCGCGGCCTCATGGGCC
CAGCTTTCTTGTACAAAGTTGGCATTATAAAAAATAATTGCTCATCAATTTGTTGCAACGAACAGGTCAC
TATCAGTCAAAATAAAATCATTATTTGCCATCCAGCTGATATCCCCTATAGTGAGTCGTATTACATGGTC
ATAGCTGTTTCCTGGCAGCTCTGGCCCGTGTCTCAAAATCTCTGATGTTACATTGCACAAGATAAAAATA
TATCATCATGCCTCCTCTAGACCAGCCAGGACAGAAATGCCTCGACTTCGCTGCTACCCAAGGTTGCCGG
GTGACGCACACCGTGGAAACGGATGAAGGCACGAACCCAGTGGACATAAGCCTGTTCGGTTCGTAAGCTG
TAATGCAAGTAGCGTATGCGCTCACGCAACTGGTCCAGAACCTTGACCGAACGCAGCGGTGGTAACGGCG
CAGTGGCGGTTTTCATGGCTTGTTATGACTGTTTTTTTGGGGTACAGTCTATGCCTCGGGCATCCAAGCA
GCAAGCGCGTTACGCCGTGGGTCGATGTTTGATGTTATGGAGCAGCAACGATGTTACGCAGCAGGGCAGT
CGCCCTAAAACAAAGTTAAACATTATGAGGGAAGCGGTGATCGCCGAAGTATCGACTCAACTATCAGAGG
TAGTTGGCGTCATCGAGCGCCATCTCGAACCGACGTTGCTGGCCGTACATTTGTACGGCTCCGCAGTGGA
TGGCGGCCTGAAGCCACACAGTGATATTGATTTGCTGGTTACGGTGACCGTAAGGCTTGATGAAACAACG
CGGCGAGCTTTGATCAACGACCTTTTGGAAACTTCGGCTTCCCCTGGAGAGAGCGAGATTCTCCGCGCTG
TAGAAGTCACCATTGTTGTGCACGACGACATCATTCCGTGGCGTTATCCAGCTAAGCGCGAACTGCAATT
TGGAGAATGGCAGCGCAATGACATTCTTGCAGGTATCTTCGAGCCAGCCACGATCGACATTGATCTGGCT
ATCTTGCTGACAAAAGCAAGAGAACATAGCGTTGCCTTGGTAGGTCCAGCGGCGGAGGAACTCTTTGATC
CGGTTCCTGAACAGGATCTATTTGAGGCGCTAAATGAAACCTTAACGCTATGGAACTCGCCGCCCGACTG
GGCTGGCGATGAGCGAAATGTAGTGCTTACGTTGTCCCGCATTTGGTACAGCGCAGTAACCGGCAAAATC
GCGCCGAAGGATGTCGCTGCCGACTGGGCAATGGAGCGCCTGCCGGCCCAGTATCAGCCCGTCATACTTG
AAGCTAGACAGGCTTATCTTGGACAAGAAGAAGATCGCTTGGCCTCGCGCGCAGATCAGTTGGAAGAATT
TGTCCACTACGTGAAAGGCGAGATCACCAAGGTAGTCGGCAAATAACCCTCGAGCCACCCATGACCAAAA
TCCCTTAACGTGAGTTACGCGTCGTTCCACTGAGCGTCAGACCCCGTAGAAAAGATCAAAGGATCTTCTT
GAGATCCTTTTTTTCTGCGCGTAATCTGCTGCTTGCAAACAAAAAAACCACCGCTACCAGCGGTGGTTTG
TTTGCCGGATCAAGAGCTACCAACTCTTTTTCCGAAGGTAACTGGCTTCAGCAGAGCGCAGATACCAAAT
ACTGTTCTTCTAGTGTAGCCGTAGTTAGGCCACCACTTCAAGAACTCTGTAGCACCGCCTACATACCTCG
CTCTGCTAATCCTGTTACCAGTGGCTGCTGCCAGTGGCGATAAGTCGTGTCTTACCGGGTTGGACTCAAG
ACGATAGTTACCGGATAAGGCGCAGCGGTCGGGCTGAACGGGGGGTTCGTGCACACAGCCCAGCTTGGAG
CGAACGACCTACACCGAACTGA
Features (pLannotate 1.2.2; 12 found; start..end, strand, type, name):
    398..490     +  CDS            lacI (fragment): lac repressor; lacI; The lac repressor binds to the lac operator to inhibit transcription in E. coli. This inhibition can be relieved by adding lactose or isopropyl-β-D-thiogalactopyranoside (IPTG).
    545..572     -  terminator     rrnB T2 terminator: transcription terminator T2 from the E. coli rrnB gene
    704..747     +  terminator     rrnB T1 terminator: Escherichia coli rrnB; transcription terminator T1 from the E. coli rrnB gene
    794..830     -  CDS            lacZα (fragment): LacZα fragment of β-galactosidase; lacZ fragment
    846..942     +  protein_bind   attL1: mutant version of attL; recombination site for the Gateway® LR reaction LR Clonase™
    969..2417    +  CDS            R1A_CVH22 (fragment): Experimental evidence at protein level: Swiss-Prot protein existence level 1. Nsp9 is a ssRNA-binding protein. From Human coronavirus 229E (HCoV-229E).
   2449..2547    -  protein_bind   attL2: mutant version of attL; recombination site for the Gateway® LR reaction LR Clonase™
   2565..2583    -  promoter       T7 promoter: promoter for bacteriophage T7 RNA polymerase
   2773..2796    +  promoter       Pc promoter (fragment): intI1 (promoter lies within the coding sequence); class 1 integron promoter
   2972..3028    +  CDS            GmR (fragment): gentamycin acetyltransferase; aacC1; confers resistance to gentamycin
   3035..3826    +  CDS            SmR: aminoglycoside adenylyltransferase (Murphy, 1985); aadA; confers resistance to spectinomycin and streptomycin
   3919..215     +  rep_origin     ori (across the origin): high-copy-number ColE1/pMB1/pBR322/pUC origin of replication
