>Addgene plasmid #168953 | pEntry_HCoV-229E-nsp4 | analyzer sequence | sequence record 327469
CTACCAGCGGTGGTTTGTTTGCCGGATCAAGAGCTACCAACTCTTTTTCCGAAGGTAACTGGCTTCAGCA
GAGCGCAGATACCAAATACTGTCCTTCTAGTGTAGCCGTAGTTAGGCCACCACTTCAAGAACTCTGTAGC
ACCGCCTACATACCTCGCTCTGCTAATCCTGTTACCAGTGGCTGCTGCCAGTGGCGATAAGTCGTGTCTT
ACCGGGTTGGACTCAAGACGATAGTTACCGGATAAGGCGCAGCGGTCGGGCTGAACGGGGGGTTCGTGCA
CACAGCCCAGCTTGGAGCGAACGACCTACACCGAACTGAGATACCTACAGCGTGAGCATTGAGAAAGCGC
CACGCTTCCCGAAGGGAGAAAGGCGGACAGGTATCCGGTAAGCGGCAGGGTCGGAACAGGAGAGCGCACG
AGGGAGCTTCCAGGGGGAAACGCCTGGTATCTTTATAGTCCTGTCGGGTTTCGCCACCTCTGACTTGAGC
GTCGATTTTTGTGATGCTCGTCAGGGGGGCGGAGCCTATGGAAAAACGCCAGCAACGCGGCCTTTTTACG
GTTCCTGGCCTTTTGCTGGCCTTTTGCTCACATGTTCTTTCCTGCGTTATCCCCTGATTCTGTGGATAAC
CGTATTACCGCCTTTGAGTGAGCTGATACCGCTCGCCGCAGCCGAACGACCGAGCGCAGCGAGTCAGTGA
GCGAGGAAGCGGAAGAGCGCCCAATACGCAAACCGCCTCTCCCCGCGCGTTGGCCGATTCATTAATGCAG
CTGGCACGACAGGTTTCCCGACTGGAAAGCGGGCAGTGAGCGCAACGCAATTAATACGCGTACCGCTAGC
CAGGAAGAGTTTGTAGAAACGCAAAAAGGCCATCCGTCAGGATGGCCTTCTGCTTAGTTTGATGCCTGGC
AGTTTATGGCGGGCGTCCTGCCCGCCACCCTCCGGGCCGTTGCTTCACAACGTTCAAATCCGCTCCCGGC
GGATTTGTCCTACTCAGGAGAGCGTTCACCGACAAACAACAGATAAAACGAAAGGCCCAGTCTTCCGACT
GAGCCTTTCGTTTTATTTGATGCCTGGCAGTTCCCTACTCTCGCGTTAACGCTAGCATGGATGTTTTCCC
AGTCACGACGTTGTAAAACGACGGCCAGTCTTAAGCTCGGGCCCCAAATAATGATTTTATTTTGACTGAT
AGTGACCTGTTCGTTGCAACAAATTGATGAGCAATGCTTTTTTATAATGCCAACTTTGTACAAAAAAGCA
GAAGGGCCGTCAAGGCCAGGATCCATGGGATCCGGTGATGCTGGCCATTCATTAACATGGCTGTGGCTAC
TGTGTGGTCTTGTGTGTTTGATTCAATTCTACTTGTGCTTTTTCATGCCCTATTTTATGTACGATATCGT
GAGTAGTTTTGAGGGTTATGATTTTAAGTATATAGAAAATGGTCAGTTGAAGAATTTTGAAGCGCCACTT
AAATGCGTCAGAAACGTTTTTGAAAACTTTGAGGACTGGCATTATGCTAAGTTTGGCTTCACACCTTTAA
ACAAGCAAAGCTGTCCTATTGTAGTTGGAGTTTCTGAAATTGTTAATACTGTCGCTGGCATTCCATCTAA
TGTGTATCTTGTTGGTAAAACTTTAATTTTTACACTACAAGCTGCTTTTGGTAATGCTGGTGTTTGTTAT
GACATTTTTGGAGTCACAACACCTGAAAAGTGCATTTTTACTTCTGCTTGTACTAGATTAGAAGGTTTGG
GTGGTAACAATGTTTATTGTTATAACACAGCGCTTATGGAAGGTTCTTTGCCTTACAGTTCAATACAAGC
TAATGCATATTATAAATATGACAATGGCAATTTTATTAAGTTGCCAGAAGTTATTGCACAAGGCTTTGGT
TTTAGAACAGTGCGTACTATTGCCACCAAATACTGCCGCGTAGGTGAATGTGTTGAATCCAATGCAGGTG
TGTGTTTTGGCTTTGACAAGTGGTTTGTTAACGATGGACGTGTTGCCAATGGTTACGTTTGTGGTACTGG
TTTGTGGAACCTTGTATTTAACATACTTTCCATGTTTTCATCTTCATTCTCTGTTGCTGCAATGTCAGGT
CAAATTTTACTTAATTGTGCATTAGGTGCTTTTGCTATTTTTTGTTGTTTTCTTGTGACAAAGTTTAGAC
GCATGTTTGGTGACCTTTCTGTAGGTGTTTGCACTGTTGTTGTGGCTGTTTTGCTTAACAATGTCTCTTA
CATTGTAACTCAGAATTTAGTAACAATGATTGCTTATGCCATATTGTATTTCTTTGCTACTAGAAGCTTA
CGCTATGCATGGATTTGGTGTGCTGCATATTTAATTGCGTATATTTCTTTTGCTCCATGGTGGTTGTGTG
CTTGGTACTTTCTTGCTATGTTGACAGGTTTGTTACCTAGTTTGCTGAAGCTTAAAGTTTCGACAAATCT
TTTCGAAGGTGACAAATTTGTAGGTACATTTGAAAGTGCTGCTGCAGGAACATTTGTCATTGACATGCGT
TCTTATGAGAAACTTGCTAATAGCATCTCTCCAGAAAAGTTGAAAAGTTATGCTGCTAGCTATAATAGAT
ATAAGTACTATAGTGGTAATGCAAATGAAGCTGATTACCGTTGCGCTTGTTATGCCTATTTAGCAAAAGC
AATGTTGGACTTTTCGCGTGATCATAATGACATCTTGTACACACCTCCGACTGTCAGTTATGGTTCTACA
TTACAGCTTAATTAAGACGCGATCGCGGCCTCATGGGCCCAGCTTTCTTGTACAAAGTTGGCATTATAAA
AAATAATTGCTCATCAATTTGTTGCAACGAACAGGTCACTATCAGTCAAAATAAAATCATTATTTGCCAT
CCAGCTGATATCCCCTATAGTGAGTCGTATTACATGGTCATAGCTGTTTCCTGGCAGCTCTGGCCCGTGT
CTCAAAATCTCTGATGTTACATTGCACAAGATAAAAATATATCATCATGCCTCCTCTAGACCAGCCAGGA
CAGAAATGCCTCGACTTCGCTGCTGCCCAAGGTTGCCGGGTGACGCACACCGTGGAAACGGATGAAGGCA
CGAACCCAGTGGACATAAGCCTGTTCGGTTCGTAAGCTGTAATGCAAGTAGCGTATGCGCTCACGCAACT
GGTCCAGAACCTTGACCGAACGCAGCGGTGGTAACGGCGCAGTGGCGGTTTTCATGGCTTGTTATGACTG
TTTTTTTGGGGTACAGTCTATGCCTCGGGCATCCAAGCAGCAAGCGCGTTACGCCGTGGGTCGATGTTTG
ATGTTATGGAGCAGCAACGATGTTACGCAGCAGGGCAGTCGCCCTAAAACAAAGTTAAACATCATGAGGG
AAGCGGTGATCGCCGAAGTATCGACTCAACTATCAGAGGTAGTTGGCGTCATCGAGCGCCATCTCGAACC
GACGTTGCTGGCCGTACATTTGTACGGCTCCGCAGTGGATGGCGGCCTGAAGCCACACAGTGATATTGAT
TTGCTGGTTACGGTGACCGTAAGGCTTGATGAAACAACGCGGCGAGCTTTGATCAACGACCTTTTGGAAA
CTTCGGCTTCCCCTGGAGAGAGCGAGATTCTCCGCGCTGTAGAAGTCACCATTGTTGTGCACGACGACAT
CATTCCGTGGCGTTATCCAGCTAAGCGCGAACTGCAATTTGGAGAATGGCAGCGCAATGACATTCTTGCA
GGTATCTTCGAGCCAGCCACGATCGACATTGATCTGGCTATCTTGCTGACAAAAGCAAGAGAACATAGCG
TTGCCTTGGTAGGTCCAGCGGCGGAGGAACTCTTTGATCCGGTTCCTGAACAGGATCTATTTGAGGCGCT
AAATGAAACCTTAACGCTATGGAACTCGCCGCCCGACTGGGCTGGCGATGAGCGAAATGTAGTGCTTACG
TTGTCCCGCATTTGGTACAGCGCAGTAACCGGCAAAATCGCGCCGAAGGATGTCGCTGCCGACTGGGCAA
TGGAGCGCCTGCCGGCCCAGTATCAGCCCGTCATACTTGAAGCTAGACAGGCTTATCTTGGACAAGAAGA
AGATCGCTTGGCCTCGCGCGCAGATCAGTTGGAAGAATTTGTCCACTACGTGAAAGGCGAGATCACCAAG
GTAGTCGGCAAATAACCCTCGAGCCACCCATGACCAAAATCCCTTAACGTGAGTTACGCGTCGTTCCACT
GAGCGTCAGACCCCGTAGAAAAGATCAAAGGATCTTCTTGAGATCCTTTTTTTCTGCGCGTAATCTGCTG
CTTGCAAACAAAAAAACCACCG
Features (pLannotate 1.2.2; 12 found; start..end, strand, type, name):
    717..809     +  CDS            lacI (fragment): lac repressor; lacI; The lac repressor binds to the lac operator to inhibit transcription in E. coli. This inhibition can be relieved by adding lactose or isopropyl-β-D-thiogalactopyranoside (IPTG).
    864..891     -  terminator     rrnB T2 terminator: transcription terminator T2 from the E. coli rrnB gene
   1023..1066    +  terminator     rrnB T1 terminator: Escherichia coli rrnB; transcription terminator T1 from the E. coli rrnB gene
   1113..1149    -  CDS            lacZα (fragment): LacZα fragment of β-galactosidase; lacZ fragment
   1165..1261    +  protein_bind   attL1: mutant version of attL; recombination site for the Gateway® LR reaction LR Clonase™
   1288..2736    +  CDS            R1A_CVH22 (fragment): Experimental evidence at protein level: Swiss-Prot protein existence level 1. Nsp9 is a ssRNA-binding protein. From Human coronavirus 229E (HCoV-229E).
   2768..2866    -  protein_bind   attL2: mutant version of attL; recombination site for the Gateway® LR reaction LR Clonase™
   2884..2902    -  promoter       T7 promoter: promoter for bacteriophage T7 RNA polymerase
   3092..3115    +  promoter       Pc promoter (fragment): intI1 (promoter lies within the coding sequence); class 1 integron promoter
   3291..3347    +  CDS            GmR (fragment): gentamycin acetyltransferase; aacC1; confers resistance to gentamycin
   3354..4145    +  CDS            SmR: aminoglycoside adenylyltransferase (Murphy, 1985); aadA; confers resistance to spectinomycin and streptomycin
   4238..534     +  rep_origin     ori (across the origin): high-copy-number ColE1/pMB1/pBR322/pUC origin of replication
