[The description below was written by a language model from this plasmid's Addgene catalogue record and pLannotate feature annotations shown in this document.]
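Description:
pEntry_HCoV-229E-nsp4 is a Gateway-compatible Entry clone built on the pENTR223.1 backbone (SfiI-adapted version) that carries the coding sequence for non-structural protein 4 (nsp4) of human coronavirus 229E. The plasmid is about 4.3 kb and is maintained in E. coli at high copy from a ColE1/pUC-type origin. Selection is with spectinomycin through the aadA (SmR) aminoglycoside adenylyltransferase gene, which lies downstream of a class 1 integron Pc promoter fragment and a short gentamicin-resistance gene remnant. Small lacI and lacZα fragments are backbone leftovers, and rrnB T1 and T2 terminators sit upstream of the cloning region, where they insulate the insert from read-through transcription.

The synthesized insert of roughly 1.4 kb was cloned between SfiI sites and is flanked by attL1 and attL2. An LR Clonase reaction can therefore transfer it directionally into any attR-containing Destination vector. The annotation tool matches the insert to the HCoV-229E replicase polyprotein 1a, which is consistent with nsp4 being a cleavage product of that polyprotein; the Nsp9 comment attached to that match is generic text for the polyprotein entry, not a description of this insert. According to the depositor, the 5′ linker supplies an ATG flanked by BamHI sites, and the 3′ linker carries a TAA stop between PacI and AsiSI sites, an arrangement that appears designed to let the start and stop codons be removed for N- or C-terminal fusions.

The Entry vector has no promoter positioned to express the ORF; the T7 promoter beyond attL2 points back toward the insert on the opposite strand. The clone belongs to a collection of human coronavirus ORFs intended for flexible transfer into expression or interaction-assay vectors. Both feature tables describe the same 4,292-nt sequence with different numbering origins.
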