Addgene plasmid #168953: pEntry_HCoV-229E-nsp4
Purpose: Gateway-compatible Entry vector
Depositing lab: Pascal Falter-Braun. Depositing organization: Helmholtz Munich. Publication: A resource of human coronavirus protein-coding sequences in a flexible, multipurpose Gateway Entry clone collection. Weller B, Lin CW, Pogoutse O, Sauer M, Marin-de la Rosa N, Strobel A, Young V, Knapp JJ, Rayhan A, Falter C, Kim DK, Roth FP, Falter-Braun P. G3 (Bethesda). 2023 Jul 5;13(7):jkad105. doi: 10.1093/g3journal/jkad105. PubMed 37267226.
Backbone
  Vector backbone: pENTR223.1*SfiI
  Backbone size w/o insert (bp): 2800
  Vector type: Gateway-compatible Entry vector
Growth in bacteria
  Bacterial resistance: Spectinomycin, 50 μg/mL
  Growth temperature: 37°C
  Growth strain: DH5alpha
  Copy number: High Copy
Gene/Insert
  Gene/Insert name: HCoV-229E-nsp4 (alt name: nsp4)
  Species: Other
  Insert size (bp): 1443
  Entrez Gene: HCoV229Egp1 (a.k.a. HCoV229Egp1)
  Cloning method: Restriction Enzyme; 5′ cloning site SfiI (unknown if destroyed); 3′ cloning site SfiI (unknown if destroyed)
  Sequencing primers: 5′ M13 uni (-21); 3′ M13 rev (-29)
Resource information
  A portion of this plasmid was derived from a plasmid made by: Synthesized by Twist Bioscience
Terms and licenses: Academic/Nonprofit Terms; Industry Terms: Not Available to Industry
Depositor comments: 5'-linker: SfiI-BamHI-ATG-BamHI (GGCCGTCAaggccaggatccatgggatcc), 3'-linker: PacI-TAA-AsiSI-SfiI (cttaatTAAgacgcgatcgcggcctcatGGGCC).
How to cite: pEntry_HCoV-229E-nsp4 was a gift from Pascal Falter-Braun (Addgene plasmid # 168953 ; http://n2t.net/addgene:168953 ; RRID:Addgene_168953)
