>Addgene plasmid #168953 | pEntry_HCoV-229E-nsp4 | depositor partial sequence | sequence record 327470 | gene-specific Insert sequence
GGTGATGCTGGCCATTCATTAACATGGCTGTGGCTACTGTGTGGTCTTGTGTGTTTGATTCAATTCTACT
TGTGCTTTTTCATGCCCTATTTTATGTACGATATCGTGAGTAGTTTTGAGGGTTATGATTTTAAGTATAT
AGAAAATGGTCAGTTGAAGAATTTTGAAGCGCCACTTAAATGCGTCAGAAACGTTTTTGAAAACTTTGAG
GACTGGCATTATGCTAAGTTTGGCTTCACACCTTTAAACAAGCAAAGCTGTCCTATTGTAGTTGGAGTTT
CTGAAATTGTTAATACTGTCGCTGGCATTCCATCTAATGTGTATCTTGTTGGTAAAACTTTAATTTTTAC
ACTACAAGCTGCTTTTGGTAATGCTGGTGTTTGTTATGACATTTTTGGAGTCACAACACCTGAAAAGTGC
ATTTTTACTTCTGCTTGTACTAGATTAGAAGGTTTGGGTGGTAACAATGTTTATTGTTATAACACAGCGC
TTATGGAAGGTTCTTTGCCTTACAGTTCAATACAAGCTAATGCATATTATAAATATGACAATGGCAATTT
TATTAAGTTGCCAGAAGTTATTGCACAAGGCTTTGGTTTTAGAACAGTGCGTACTATTGCCACCAAATAC
TGCCGCGTAGGTGAATGTGTTGAATCCAATGCAGGTGTGTGTTTTGGCTTTGACAAGTGGTTTGTTAACG
ATGGACGTGTTGCCAATGGTTACGTTTGTGGTACTGGTTTGTGGAACCTTGTATTTAACATACTTTCCAT
GTTTTCATCTTCATTCTCTGTTGCTGCAATGTCAGGTCAAATTTTACTTAATTGTGCATTAGGTGCTTTT
GCTATTTTTTGTTGTTTTCTTGTGACAAAGTTTAGACGCATGTTTGGTGACCTTTCTGTAGGTGTTTGCA
CTGTTGTTGTGGCTGTTTTGCTTAACAATGTCTCTTACATTGTAACTCAGAATTTAGTAACAATGATTGC
TTATGCCATATTGTATTTCTTTGCTACTAGAAGCTTACGCTATGCATGGATTTGGTGTGCTGCATATTTA
ATTGCGTATATTTCTTTTGCTCCATGGTGGTTGTGTGCTTGGTACTTTCTTGCTATGTTGACAGGTTTGT
TACCTAGTTTGCTGAAGCTTAAAGTTTCGACAAATCTTTTCGAAGGTGACAAATTTGTAGGTACATTTGA
AAGTGCTGCTGCAGGAACATTTGTCATTGACATGCGTTCTTATGAGAAACTTGCTAATAGCATCTCTCCA
GAAAAGTTGAAAAGTTATGCTGCTAGCTATAATAGATATAAGTACTATAGTGGTAATGCAAATGAAGCTG
ATTACCGTTGCGCTTGTTATGCCTATTTAGCAAAAGCAATGTTGGACTTTTCGCGTGATCATAATGACAT
CTTGTACACACCTCCGACTGTCAGTTATGGTTCTACATTACAG
